Addgene plasmid #154596: pEPKK0CM0068
Purpose: Phytobricks Level 0 part
Depositing lab: Nicola Patron. Depositing organization: Earlham Institute. Publication: Rational design of minimal synthetic promoters for plants. Cai YM, Kallam K, Tidd H, Gendarini G, Salzman A, Patron NJ. Nucleic Acids Res. 2020 Aug 28. pii: 5897334. doi: 10.1093/nar/gkaa682. PubMed 32856047.
Backbone
  Vector backbone: pUAP1
  Vector type: Synthetic Biology
Growth in bacteria
  Bacterial resistance: Chloramphenicol, 25 μg/mL
  Growth temperature: 37°C
  Growth strain: NEB Stable
  Copy number: High Copy
Gene/Insert
  Gene/Insert name: TALE
  Species: Synthetic
  Cloning method: Restriction Enzyme; 5′ cloning site BpiI (destroyed during cloning); 3′ cloning site BpiI (destroyed during cloning)
Terms and licenses: Academic/Nonprofit Terms; Industry Terms: Not Available to Industry
Depositor comments: Please visit https://www.biorxiv.org/content/10.1101/2020.05.14.095406v1 for bioRxiv preprint.
How to cite: pEPKK0CM0068 was a gift from Nicola Patron (Addgene plasmid # 154596 ; http://n2t.net/addgene:154596 ; RRID:Addgene_154596)
