[The description below was written by a language model from this plasmid's Addgene catalogue record and pLannotate feature annotations shown in this document.]
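Description:
pEPKK0CM0068 is a Phytobrick Level 0 standard part plasmid built in the pUAP1 universal acceptor backbone and intended for modular Golden Gate-type assembly in plant synthetic biology. It is a small bacterial cloning vector of about 5.5 kb, carrying a high-copy ColE1/pUC-type origin of replication and a chloramphenicol acetyltransferase (cat) gene driven by its native promoter and followed by the lambda t0 terminator, so it is propagated and selected in E. coli on chloramphenicol. No plant promoter, plant terminator or plant selection marker is annotated, consistent with a Level 0 plasmid that stores a single part rather than a complete transcription unit.

The insert is a synthetic TALE (transcription activator-like effector) coding sequence of roughly 3.4 kb. The automated annotation matches it to AvrXa10 of Xanthomonas oryzae pv. oryzae, a natural TALE that acts as a transcription factor in plant cells and whose specificity resides in its central repeat domain. This match reflects homology to the TALE family scaffold, and the record does not state the DNA target of the repeats or whether any domains have been modified. The part was cloned through BpiI sites that were destroyed in the process, as is usual when domesticating a sequence into a universal acceptor, and it is flanked by bacterial transcription terminators (a putative terminator upstream and the his operon terminator downstream) that insulate the insert from read-through transcription in the bacterial host. The associated work concerns the rational design of minimal synthetic plant promoters, which suggests the TALE serves as an orthogonal transcriptional regulator for such promoters once assembled into higher-level expression constructs, although the record gives no further detail on its use.
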