Features (pLannotate 1.2.2; 7 found; start..end, strand, type, name):
      1..44      -  terminator     bacterial terminator: putative bacterial transcription terminator
     61..3468    +  CDS            avrXa10: AVX10_XANOO - Experimental evidence at protein level: Swiss-Prot protein existence level 1. Avirulence protein. Induces the hypersensitive response (HR)in rice plants carrying the resistance gene Xa10. Activity depends on the presence of the core repeat domains; replacement with repeat domains from other proteins (AvrBs3 of X.euvesicatoria (AC P14727) or AvrXa7 of this organism) does not elicit the HR. Probably acts as a transcription factor in its host plant (rice) to induce plant resistance or disease. From Xanthomonas oryzae pv. oryzae.
   3489..3546    +  terminator     his operon terminator: This putative transcriptin terminator from the E. coli his operon has a 2-bp deletion introduced during synthesis. Its efficiency has not been determined.
   3741..4329    -  rep_origin     ori: high-copy-number ColE1/pMB1/pBR322/pUC origin of replication
   4512..4606    -  terminator     lambda t0 terminator: transcription terminator from phage lambda
   4630..5286    -  CDS            cat: CAT_ECOLX - Experimental evidence at protein level: Swiss-Prot protein existence level 1. This enzyme is an effector of chloramphenicol resistance in bacteria. From Escherichia coli. This protein is used as a marker in many commonly used cloning vectors, such as pACYC184.
   5287..5384    -  promoter       cat promoter: promoter of the E. coli cat gene encoding chloramphenicol acetyltransferase
>Addgene plasmid #154596 | pEPKK0CM0068 | addgene full sequence | sequence record 318565 | Addgene NGS Result
ATTTCAGATAAAAAAAATCCTTAGCTTTCGCTAAGGATGATTTCTGGAATTCGGTCTCAAATGGATCCCA
TTCGCAGTCGTACGCCTAGTCCTGCTAGAGAGCTTTTACCTGGACCACAGCCAGATCGAGTGCAGCCTAC
AGCTGATCGTGGGGGCGCGCCACCCGCTGGTGGACCTCTCGATGGGTTGCCGGCTCGAAGGACAATGTCC
AGAACTCGTTTACCTTCACCTCCTGCCCCATCACCTGCTTTCTCCGCCGGGTCTTTTAATGACCTTTTGA
GGCAATTTGATCCATCACTTCTTGATACAAGTTTGTTAGATAGCATGCCGGCTGTAGGAACTCCACACAC
CGCGGCAGCTCCTGCTGAATGGGACGAAGTGCAGTCCGGATTGAGAGCAGCTGATGATCCTCCCCCTACA
GTTAGAGTTGCAGTTACGGCTGCAAGACCCCCACGCGCAAAGCCAGCGCCACGACGTAGAGCCGCTCAGC
CCAGTGATGCTAGCCCGGCAGCACAAGTTGATCTCAGGACTCTTGGTTATTCACAGCAACAGCAGGAAAA
GATTAAATCTAAAGTAAGGTCCACTGTGGCTCAACATCATGAGGCTCTCGTAGGTCACGGATTCACTCAT
GCTCATATAGTTGCATTATCTCAGCATCCAGCCGCTCTCGGTACCGTGGCAGTGAAGTACCAGCATATTA
TTACAGCTTTGCCTGAAGCTACGCATGAGGATATTGTTGGAGTTGGCAAGCAGTGGAGCGGTGCCAGAGC
ACTCGAAGCACTTCTTACTAAAGCTGGAGAGTTGAGAGGTCCGCCACTACAATTGGACACCGGGCAGTTG
CTTAAAATCGCTAAGCGGGGGGGAGTTACTGCCGTTGAGGCGGTACACGCATCGAGAAATGCATTGACTG
GAGCCCCCCTGAACCTTACACCAGACCAAGTGGTCGCTATCGCTAGTAATATCGGAGGCAATCAGGCGTT
AGAGACAGTGCAACGTCTATTACCCGTGCTATGCCAGGATCATGGGCTCACTCCCGATCAGGTCGTCGCC
ATCGCTAACAACAATGGCGGTAAACAAGCATTAGAAACCGTCCAAAGGTTGCTGCCAGTCCTCTGTCAGG
CTCACGGCCTTACACCTGATCAAGTTGTAGCTATTGCATCTAACGGAGGCAAGCAGGCACTTGAGACTGT
CCAGAGGCTTCTGCCAGTTTTATGCCAGGCTCATGGTCTGACCCCTAATCAGGTGGTTGCCATCGCGTCT
AATGGTGGGGGAAAACAAGCTCTCGAAACTGTTCAGAGGTTATTACCAGTCCTTTGTCAAGCTCATGGCC
TTACTCAAGATCAAGTAGTTGCGATCGCCAGTAACTCTGGAGGTAAGCAAGCCCTTGAAACCGTGCAAAG
GCTCCTCCCTGTACTCTGCCAGGCGCATGGCCTCACGCCTGCTCAGGTGGTAGCTATCGCATCTAACAAT
GGTGGTAAGCAGGCATTGGAAACAGTCCAGAGACTCTTCCCAGTCCTGTGCCAAGATCATGGGTTGACCC
CCGATCAAGTGGTGACTATAGCAAATAACAATGGAGGGAAGCAGGCGCTGGAGACAGTTCAACGACTCCT
TCCTGTTCTCTGTCAAGCACACGGTTTGATTCCAGATCAGGTAGTGGCCATTGCCAACAATAACGGGGGC
AAGCAAGCGTTAGAAACTGTACAACGGCTTCTTCCAGTGCTATGTCAAGCCCACGGGTTGACTCCAGCAC
AGGTTGTCGCTATTGCTTCAAACATAGGCGGAAAGCAAGCACTGGAAACCGTGCAGCGACTTCTACCAGT
ACTATGTCGAGCTCACGGACTTACCCCTGCTCAAGTTGTAGCAATTGCCAATAATAATGGTGGCAAACAG
GCTCTTGAAACAGTTCAAAGGCTTCTCCCTGTCCTATGTCAGGCACATGGCCTGACACCCGACCAAGTCG
TTGCCATAGCCAGCAATATTGGTGGGAAGCAAGCATTGGAGACTGTGCAACGGTTATTGCCTGTCCTTTG
CCAAGATCATGGTTTGACGCCTGACCAAGTTGTGGCGATTGCCTCTAATGGAGGAAAGCAGGCCCTTGAG
ACAGTCCAGCGGCTACTCCCTGTCTTATGCCAAGACCATGGCTTGACCCCTGCACAAGTGGTTGCGATAG
CATCACATGATGGGGGTAAACAGGCTTTGGAAACGGTTCAGAGGCTACTGCCAGTATTGTGCCAGGACCA
TGGCCTAACACTGGATCAAGTTGTTGCTATAGCGTCGCACGATGGAGGCAAACAAGCGTTGGAAACCGTT
CAAAGATTGCTGCCTGTTTTGTGTCAAGATCACGGTCTTACACTAGATCAGGTTGTGGCAATCGCTTCTA
ATATCGGGGGTAAGCAGGCCTTAGAGACAGTACAAAGATTACTACCAGTTCTGTGTCAGGATCACGGACT
GACTCCTGACCAGGTAGTTGCTATCGCTTCAAATGGTGGCGGGAAACAGGCGCTTGAGACAGTACAGAGG
TTGCTTCCAGTTCTTTGCCAGGATCATGGACTTACTCCAGACCAGGTGGTGGCTATTGCTAGTAATGGCG
GTGGAAAACAGGCCTTGGAATCAATTGTTGCTCAGTTGTCAAGACCTGATCCTGCCCTGGCTGCCCTAAC
TAATGACCACCTTGTGGCCTTAGCGTGTCTTGGTGGGCGTCCGGCATTAGATGCCGTAAAAAAGGGCCTT
CCACACGCCCCTGAGTTGATACGTAGAATTAATCGTCGCATTCCTGAACGCACCTCTCATCGTGTGGCAG
ACCTTGCGCATGTTGTTAGAGTTTTAGGTTTCTTTCAAAGTCACTCCCATCCTGCCCAGGCTTTCGATGA
TGCTATGACCCAATTTGGAATGAGTCGGCATGGCTTGGTCCAGCTATTTAGAAGGGTTGGTGTTACTGAG
TTTGAGGCTCGTTGTGGCACACTGCCGCCAGCCTCACAAAGATGGGACAGGATTTTGCAAGCGTCTGGTA
TGAAGCGTGCAAAGCCATCCCCTACCAGCGCTCAAACACCGGATCAAGCCTCTTTACATGCCTTTGCTGA
CTCCCTTGAGAGAGATTTAGATGCTCCATCCCCGATGCATGAAGGCGACCAGACTAGAGCTTCATCGAGG
AAGAGATCCCGAAGTGATCGAGCAGTAACTGGTCCTTCGACACAGCAGTCTTTCGAGGTTAGAGTCCCAG
AACAACGCGATGCTCTACACTTACCCTTGTCTTGGAGAGTCAAACGCCCACGTACTAGGATAGGAGGCGG
TTTACCAGATCCGGGAACACCTATCGCAGCAGACTTGGCTGCATCTAGTACTGTTATGTGGGAACAGGAC
GCTGCTCCTTTTGCTGGTGCAGCTGACGATTTCCCTGCTTTTAACGAAGAAGAATTGGCATGGCTCATGG
AGCTGCTTCCACAATCGGGTAGTGTCGGGGGTACGATCTGAGCTTCGAGACCCTGCAGTCCGGCAAAAAA
GGGCAAGGTGTCACCACCCTGCCCTTTTTCTTTAAAACCGAAAAGATTACTTCGCGTTATGCAGGCTTCC
TCGCTCACTGACTCGCTGCGCTCGGTCGTTCGGCTGCGGCGAGCGGTATCAGCTCACTCAAAGGCGGTAA
TACGGTTATCCACAGAATCAGGGGATAACGCAGGAAAGAACATGTGAGCAAAAGGCCAGCAAAAGGCCAG
GAACCGTAAAAAGGCCGCGTTGCTGGCGTTTTTCCACAGGCTCCGCCCCCCTGACGAGCATCACAAAAAT
CGACGCTCAAGTCAGAGGTGGCGAAACCCGACAGGACTATAAAGATACCAGGCGTTTCCCCCTGGAAGCT
CCCTCGTGCGCTCTCCTGTTCCGACCCTGCCGCTTACCGGATACCTGTCCGCCTTTCTCCCTTCGGGAAG
CGTGGCGCTTTCTCATAGCTCACGCTGTAGGTATCTCAGTTCGGTGTAGGTCGTTCGCTCCAAGCTGGGC
TGTGTGCACGAACCCCCCGTTCAGCCCGACCGCTGCGCCTTATCCGGTAACTATCGTCTTGAGTCCAACC
CGGTAAGACACGACTTATCGCCACTGGCAGCAGCCACTGGTAACAGGATTAGCAGAGCGAGGTATGTAGG
CGGTGCTACAGAGTTCTTGAAGTGGTGGCCTAACTACGGCTACACTAGAAGAACAGTATTTGGTATCTGC
GCTCTGCTGAAGCCAGTTACCTTCGGAAAAAGAGTTGGTAGCTCTTGATCCGGCAAACAAACCACCGCTG
GTAGCGGTGGTTTTTTTGTTTGCAAGCAGCAGATTACGCGCAGAAAAAAAGGATCTCAAGAAGATCCTTT
GATCTTTTCTACGGGGTCTGACGCTCAGTGGAACGAAAACTCACGTTAAGGGATTTTGGTCATGAGATTA
TCAAAAAGGATCTTCACCTAGATCCTTTTAAATTAAAAATGAAGTTTTAAATCAATCTAAAGTATATATG
AGTAAACTTGGTCTGACAGCTCGAGGCTTGGATTCTCACCAATAAAAAACGCCCGGCGGCAACCGAGCGT
TCTGAACAAATCCAGATGGAGTTCTGAGGTCATTACTGGATCTATCAACAGGAGTCCAAGCGAGCTCGAT
ATCAAATTACGCCCCGCCCTGCCACTCATCGCAGTACTGTTGTAATTCATTAAGCATTCTGCCGACATGG
AAGCCATCACAAACGGCATGATGAACCTGAATCGCCAGCGGCATCAGCACCTTGTCGCCTTGCGTATAAT
ATTTGCCCATGGTGAAAACGGGGGCGAAGAAGTTGTCCATATTGGCCACGTTTAAATCAAAACTGGTGAA
ACTCACCCAGGGATTGGCTGAGACGAAAAACATATTCTCAATAAACCCTTTAGGGAAATAGGCCAGGTTT
TCACCGTAACACGCCACATCTTGCGAATATATGTGTAGAAACTGCCGGAAATCGTCGTGGTATTCACTCC
AGAGCGATGAAAACGTTTCAGTTTGCTCATGGAAAACGGTGTAACAAGGGTGAACACTATCCCATATCAC
CAGCTCACCGTCTTTCATTGCCATACGAAATTCCGGATGAGCATTCATCAGGCGGGCAAGAATGTGAATA
AAGGCCGGATAAAACTTGTGCTTATTTTTCTTTACGGTCTTTAAAAAGGCCGTAATATCCAGCTGAACGG
TCTGGTTATAGGTACATTGAGCAACTGACTGAAATGCCTCAAAATGTTCTTTACGATGCCATTGGGATAT
ATCAACGGTGGTATATCCAGTGATTTTTTTCTCCATTTTAGCTTCCTTAGCTCCTGAAAATCTCGATAAC
TCAAAAAATACGCCCGGTAGTGATCTTATTTCATTATGGTGAAAGTTGGAACCTCTTACGTGCCCGATCA
ACTCGAGTGCCACCTGACGTCTAAGAAACCATTATTATCATGACATTAACCTATAAAAATAGGCGTATCA
CGAGGCAGA
